>Addgene plasmid #57248 | PS-CFP2-Talin-N-22 | depositor partial sequence | sequence record 88385 | insert sequence
AGATCCGCTAGCGCTACCGGACTCAGATCTCGAGCTCAAGCTTCGAATTCTAGCCACCATGGTTGCGCTT
TCGCTGAAGATTAGCATTGGGAATGTGGTGAAGACGATGCAATTTGAGCCATCTACCATGGTGTACGACG
CCTGCCGCATGATTCGTGAGCGGATCCCAGAGGCCCTGGCTGGCCCTCCCAACGACTTTGGGCTCTTTCT
GTCAGATGATGACCCCAAAAAAGGCATCTGGCTAGAGGCTGGGAAAGCTTTGGACTACTACATGCTCCGA
AATGGGGACACCATGGAGTACAGAAAAAAGCAGAGACCCCTGAAGATACGGATGTTAGACGGAACGGTGA
AGACTATCATGGTGGATGACTCCAAGACCGTCACAGACATGCTCATGACCATTTGTGCCCGAATTGGTAT
CACCAACCATGATGAGTATTCACTGGTTCGAGAGCTGATGGAAGAAAAGAAAGATGAGGGGACAGGGACC
CTGAGAAAAGACAAGACCCTACTGCGAGATGAAAAGAAGATGGAGAAGCTAAAGCAGAAGTTGCACACAG
ACGATGAGTTGAACTGGCTGGACCATGGGCGGACACTGAGGGAACAGGGAGTGGAAGAGCATGAGACGTT
GCTGCTGCGGAGAAAGTTCTTCTACTCAGACCAGAATGTGGATTCCCGAGACCCTGTACAGCTGAACCTT
CTCTATGTGCAGGCACGAGATGACATCCTGAATGGCTCCCATCCTGTCTCCTTTGACAAGGCCTGTGAAT
TTGCAGGCTTCCAGTGCCAGATCCAGTTTGGACCTCACAATGAACAGAAGCACAAGGCTGGCTTCCTTGA
CCTGAAGGACTTCCTGCCCAAGGAGTATGTGAAGCAGAAGGGAGAGCGTAAGATCTTTCAGGCACACAAG
AATTGTGGGCAGATGAGTGAAATTGAGGCCAAGGTACGCTACGTGAAGCTGGCCCGTTCCCTCAAGACTT
ACGGTGTCTCCTTCTTCCTAGTCAAGGAAAAGATGAAGGGGAAGAATAAACTGGTGCCCAGGCTGTTGGG
CATCACTAAGGAGTGTGTGATGCGTGTGGATGAGAAGACCAAGGAGGTGATTCAGGAATGGAGCCTCACC
AACATCAAACGCTGGGCTGCCTCTCCCAAGAGCTTTACTCTGGACTTTGGAGACTATCAGGATGGCTACT
ACTCAGTACAGACGACAGAAGGCGAGCAGATCGCACAGCTCATTGCTGGCTACATAGATATCATCCTTAA
GAAGAAAAAAAGCAAGGACCATTTTGGGCTGGAGGGAGATGAAGAGTCTACTATGTTGGAGGACTCAGTG
TCTCCCAAAAAGTCAACAGTCCTTCAGCAGCAGTACAACCGAGTGGGGAAAGTGGAGCACGGCTCTGTGG
CTCTGCCAGCCATCATGCGCTCTGGAGCCTCTGGTCCTGAGAATTTCCAGGTGGGGAGCATGCCACCTGC
CCAGCAGCAGATCACCAGTGGCCAGATGCACCGAGGACACATGCCACCTCTGACTTCAGCCCAGCAGGCG
CTCACTGGAACCATTAACTCCAGCATGCAGGCTGTGCAGGCTGCCCAGGCCACTCTGGATGACTTTGAGA
CTCTACCCCCTCTTGGCCAGGATGCTGCCTCCAAAGCTTGGCGTAAGAACAAGATGGATGAATCAAAGCA
TGAGATCCACTCCCAGGTAGATGCCATCACAGCTGGCACTGCCTCTGTGGTAAACCTGACAGCAGGAGAT
CCTGCAGAGACAGACTATACAGCAGTGGGCTGTGCAGTCACCACCATCTCTTCCAACCTGACGGAGATGT
CCCGTGGGGTGAAGCTATTGGCTGCCCTGCTGGAGGATGAAGGCGGCAATGGCCGGCCCCTTCTGCAAGC
AGCAAAGGGCCTTGCAGGGGCTGTGTCGGAACTGCTTCGCAGTGCTCAGCCCGCCAGCGCTGAGCCTCGT
CAGAACCTGCTGCAGGCAGCCGGGAACGTGGGCCAGGCCAGTGGGGAGCTGTTGCAGCAAATTGGGGAAA
GTGACACTGACCCCCACTTCCAGGATGTTCTAATGCAGCTAGCAAACGCAGTGGCAAGTGCTGCAGCCGC
CCTGGTCCTCAAGGCCAAGAGTGTGGCCCAGCGCACAGAGGATTCCGGGCTTCAGACCCAAGTGATTGCT
GCAGCTACGCAATGTGCTCTGTCCACTTCCCAGCTGGTGGCCTGTACCAAGGTGGTAGCACCTACAATCA
GCTCACCTGTGTGCCAAGAACAGCTAGTCGAGGCTGGGCGACTGGTGGCCAAAGCTGTGGAGGGCTGTGT
GTCTGCCTCGCAAGCAGCTACAGAAGATGGACAGCTGCTTCGAGGGGTAGGAGCAGCAGCCACGGCTGTC
ACCCAGGCCCTCAATGAGCTGCTGCAGCACGTGAAGGCCCACGCCACCGGAGCTGGGCCTGCCGGTCGGT
ATGACCAAGCCACTGATACCATCCTCACCGTCACTGAAAACATCTTCAGCTCCATGGGTGATGCTGGGGA
GATGGTGCGCCAGGCCCGCATCCTGGCCCAAGCCACCTCAGACCTGGTCAATGCTATCAAGGCCGATGCT
GAGGGGGAGAGTGATCTGGAGAACTCTAGAAAGCTCCTGAGTGCTGCCAAGATCCTCGCTGATGCCACCG
CCAAGATGGTGGAGGCGGCCAAGGGAGCAGCCGCCCACCCTGACAGTGAGGAACAGCAGCAGCGACTGCG
TGAAGCAGCTGAGGGGCTTCGCATGGCCACCAATGCAGCTGCGCAGAACGCCATCAAGAAGAAGTTGGTG
CAGCGCCTGGAGCATGCAGCCAAGCAAGCTGCAGCCTCTGCAACACAGACCATTGCTGCAGCCCAACATG
CAGCCTCTGCCCCCAAGGCCTCTGCGGGCCCCCAGCCCCTACTGGTGCAGAGCTGTAAGGCCGTGGCAGA
GCAGATTCCGTTGCTGGTGCAGGGTGTCCGAGGAAGTCAAGCTCAGCCTGACAGCCCTAGTGCTCAGCTC
GCCCTCATTGCTGCCAGCCAGAGCTTCCTGCAGCCAGGTGGGAAGATGGTGGCAGCGGCAAAAGCCTCAG
TGCCAACAATTCAGGACCAGGCTTCAGCGATGCAGCTGAGTCAGTGCGCAAAGAACCTAGGCACTGCCCT
GGCCGAGCTGCGCACTGCTGCTCAGAAGGCTCAGGAGGCATGTGGACCTTTGGAGATGGATTCTGCACTG
AGTGTTGTACAAAATCTAGAGAAAGACCTACAGGAAATAAAAGCAGCAGCTCGAGATGGCAAGCTTAAGC
CCTTACCTGGGGAAACAATGGAGAAGTGTACCCAAGATCTTGGCAACAGCACCAAAGCGGTGAGCTCTGC
CATCGCCAAGCTGCTGGGGGAGATTGCCCAGGGCAACGAGAACTATGCAGGTATTGCAGCTCGGGATGTA
GCTGGTGGACTAAGGTCACTAGCCCAGGCTGCGCGGGGTGTGGCTGCGCTGACATCAGATCCTGCAGTGC
AGGCCATTGTGCTTGACACAGCCAGCGACGTTCTGGACAAGGCCAGCAGCCTCATTGAAGAGGCAAAAAA
AGCATCTGGACACCCAGGGGACCCAGAAAGCCAGCAAAGGCTTGCTCAGGTAGCTAAAGCAGTGACCCAA
GCCCTGAACCGCTGTGTCAGCTGCCTGCCTGGCCAAAGAGACGTGGATAATGCCCTACGAGCCGTTGGAG
ATGCCAGCAAGCGACTCCTGAGTGACTTGCTTCCTCCAAGCACGGGGACATTTCAAGAAGCACAGAGCCG
ATTGAATGAAGCTGCAGCTGGGTTAAATCAGGCCGCCACAGAACTGGTGCAAGCCTCCCGAGGAACTCCT
CAGGACCTGGCTCGGGCCTCCGGCCGATTTGGACAGGACTTCAGCACCTTCCTGGAAGCTGGTGTGGAGA
TGGCCGGACAGGCCCCGAGCCAGGAGGACCGAGCCCAGGTGGTGTCCAACCTGAAGGGCATATCCATGTC
TTCAAGCAAACTTCTCCTTGCCGCTAAGGCCTTGTCCACAGACCCTGCTTCTCCCAACCTCAAGAGTCAG
CTGGCTGCGGCTGCCCGGGCAGTGACGGACAGCATCAACCAGCTCATCACCATGTGCACCCAGCAGGCAC
CTGGCCAGAAGGAGTGTGACAATGCACTTCGGCAGCTAGAGACAGTCCGAGAACTCCTGGAGAATCCAGT
CCAGCCCATCAACGACATGTCCTACTTCGGTTGCTTGGACAGTGTCATGGAGAACTCCAAGGTCCTAGGT
GAGGCCATGACTGGCATCTCCCAAAATGCCAAGAATGGAAATCTGCCGGAGTTTGGAGATGCCATTGCCA
CAGCCTCCAAGGCTCTCTGTGGCTTCACGGAGGCAGCCGCACAGGCAGCATATCTAGTTGGTGTCTCTGA
CCCCAACAGCCAAGCTGGACAGCAAGGACTGGTGGAACCCACACAGTTTGCCCGTGCAAACCAGGCAATT
CAGATGGCCTGTCAGAGTCTGGGGGAGCCTGGCTGTACCCAGGCCCAGGTGTTATCTGCAGCCACTATTG
TAGCCAAACACACATCTGCATTGTGTAACAGCTGTCGCCTGGCTTCCGCTAGGACTGCCAATCCCACTGC
CAAGCGCCAGTTTGTACAGTCAGCCAAGGAGGTGGCCAACAGTACAGCCAATCTTGTCAAGACCATCAAG
GCACTAGATGGGGACTTCACAGAAGAGAACCGTGCCCAGTGCCGAGCAGCCACAGCCCCTCTGCTGGAAG
CTGTGGATAACCTGAGTGCCTTTGCCTCCAACCCTGAGTTCTCCAGCGTCCCTGCCCAGATCAGCCCTGA
GGGCAGAGCAGCCATGGAGCCCATTGTAATCTCTGCTAAGACAATGTTGGAGAGTGCTGGAGGGCTCATC
CAGACAGCTCGGGCGTTAGCAGTCAATCCCCGAGACCCCCCACGTTGGTCTGTGCTAGCTGGCCACTCTC
GGACTGTCTCAGATTCCATCAAGAAACTTATTACAAGCATGAGGGACAAAGCCCCAGGGCAGCTGGAGTG
TGAGACAGCCATTGCGGCTCTGAACAGCTGCTTGCGGGACCTAGATCAGGCTTCGCTTGCCGCTGTCAGC
CAGCAGCTTGCTCCCCGTGAAGGAATCTCTCAAGAGGCTTTGCACACCCAGATGCTCACTGCAGTGCAAG
AAATTTCTCATCTCATTGAGCCGCTGGCCAGCGCTGCTCGGGCTGAAGCCTCCCAGCTGGGACACAAGGT
GTCCCAAATGGCCCAGTACTTTGAACCACTCACCCTGGCTGCAGTGGGTGCTGCGTCTAAGACCCTGAGC
CACCCGCAGCAGATGGCACTTCTGGACCAGACTAAAACGTTGGCAGAGTCTGCCTTGCAGTTGCTATATA
CTGCCAAGGAGGCTGGTGGTAACCCCAAGCAAGCAGCACACACCCAGGAAGCCCTGGAGGAGGCTGTGCA
GATGATGACAGAGGCCGTAGAAGACCTGACGACGACCCTCAACGAAGCAGCCAGTGCTGCAGGAGTCGTT
GGCGGCATGGTGGACTCTATCACTCAGGCCATCAACCAGCTAGATGAAGGACCTATGGGTGACCCAGAAG
GCTCATTCGTAGATTACCAGACAACCATGGTGAGGACAGCCAAGGCCATTGCTGTCACTGTTCAGGAGAT
GGTAACCAAGTCAAACACCAGCCCTGAAGAGCTAGGCCCTCTTGCCAACCAGCTGACCAGTGACTATGGC
CGACTGGCCTCACAAGCCAAGCCTGCAGCTGTGGCTGCTGAAAATGAAGAGATAGGCGCTCACATCAAAC
ACCGAGTACAGGAGCTGGGCCATGGCTGCTCTGCTCTGGTCACCAAGGCAGGTGCCTTGCAGTGTAGCCC
CAGTGATGTCTACACCAAGAAGGAGCTCATAGAGTGTGCCCGCAGAGTGTCAGAGAAGGTCTCCCATGTT
CTGGCTGCACTCCAGGCTGGGAATCGTGGTACCCAGGCCTGCATTACAGCAGCCAGTGCTGTGTCTGGTA
TCATTGCTGACCTCGACACCACCATCATGTTCGCTACTGCTGGCACACTTAACCGTGAGGGTGCTGAAAC
TTTTGCTGACCACCGGGAGGGTATCTTAAAGACAGCAAAGGTTCTTGTGGAGGACACCAAGGTCCTAGTG
CAGAATGCAGCTGGGAGCCAGGAGAAGTTGGCACAAGCCGCCCAGTCCTCCGTGGCCACCATTACCCGCC
TCGCTGATGTGGTCAAGCTCGGTGCAGCCAGCCTAGGAGCCGAAGACCCTGAAACTCAGGTGGTGCTGAT
CAATGCAGTAAAGGACGTAGCCAAGGCCCTGGGTGACCTCATCAGCGCTACGAAGGCTGCAGCGGGCAAA
GTTGGGGATGACCCTGCAGTGTGGCAGCTCAAGAACTCTGCCAAGGTGATGGTGACCAATGTGACATCAT
TGCTCAAGACAGTGAAGGCTGTGGAAGATGAGGCCACCAAAGGCACACGGGCCCTAGAGGCAACCACAGA
GCACATACGTCAGGAACTGGCGGTCTTCTGTTCCCCAGAGCCACCTGCCAAGACCTCTACCCCTGAAGAC
TTCATCCGAATGACCAAGGGTATTACTATGGCAACAGCCAAAGCCGTTGCTGCTGGCAATTCCTGTCGAC
AGGAAGATGTCATTGCCACAGCCAATCTGAGCCGACGGGCTATTGCGGACATGCTTCGGGCTTGCAAGGA
AGCAGCTTTCCACCCAGAAGTGGCGCCTGATGTACGGCTCCGAGCCCTGCACTATGGCCGGGAGTGTGCC
AATGGTTACCTGGAACTGCTGGACCACGTGCTGCTGACCCTTCAGAAGCCAAACCCAGACCTGAAGCAGC
AGCTAACTGGACACTCAAAGCGGGTTGCTGGCTCTGTGACTGAGCTCATCCAGGCTGCTGAAGCCATGAA
AGGAACAGAGTGGGTGGACCCAGAGGACCCTACTGTCATTGCTGAGAATGAGCTCTTGGGAGCCGCAGCC
GCCATCGAGGCTGCAGCCAAGAAGCTGGAGCAGCTGAAGCCCAGGGCCAAACCCAAGGAGGCGGATGAGT
CCTTGAACTTTGAGGAACAAATCCTAGAAGCTGCCAAGTCCATCGCTGCAGCCACCAGTGCACTGGTAAA
GGCTGCGTCAGCAGCCCAGAGGGAGCTGGTGGCTCAAGGAGAGGTGGGCGCCATTCCAGCCAATGCACTG
GATGATGGGCAGTGGTCGCAGGGCCTCATTTCCGCTGCCCGTATGGTGGCTGCGGCCACCAACAATCTGT
GTGAAGCAGCTAACGCAGCTGTCCAGGGCCATGCTAGCCAGGAGAAACTCATTTCCTCAGCCAAGCAAGT
AGCTGCCTCCACAGCTCAGCTCCTGGTAGCTTGCAAGGTCAAAGCAGATCAGGACTCTGAGGCAATGAAA
CGGCTCCAGGCTGCTGGCAATGCAGTGAAGAGGGCCTCAGATAACCTGGTAAAGGCGGCCCAGAAAGCTG
CAGCCTTCGAAGACCAGGAGAATGAGACGGTGGTGGTGAAGGAGAAAATGGTTGGGGGCATTGCCCAGAT
TATCGCAGCACAGGAAGAGATGCTTCGGAAGGAACGAGAGCTGGAAGAGGCTCGGAAAAAGCTCGCCCAG
ATCCGGCAGCAGCAGTACAAGTTCTTGCCTTCAGAGCTTCGAGACGAGCACGGCGCTGGGTCCGGGTCCG
GGCAAGGGTCCGGCGCAGGCTCCGCGTCCCGATCACCGGTCGCCACCATGAGCAAGGGCGCCGAGCTGTT
CACCGGCATCGTGCCCATCCTGATCGAGCTGAATGGCGATGTGAATGGCCACAAGTTCAGCGTGAGCGGC
GAGGGCGAGGGCGATGCCACCTACGGCAAGCTGACCCTGAAGTTCATCTGCACCACCGGCAAGCTGCCTG
TGCCCTGGCCCACCCTGGTGGCCACCCTGAGCTACGGCGTGCAGTGCTTCTCACGCTACCCCGATCACAT
GAAGCAGCACGACTTCTTCAAGAGCGCCATGCCTGAGGGCTACATCCAGGAGCGCACCATCTTCTTCGAG
GATGACGGCAACTACAAGACGCGCGCCGAGGTGAAGTTCGAGGGCGATACCCTGGTGAGTCGCATCGAGC
TGACCGGCACTGATTTCAAGGAGGATGGCAACATCCTGGGCAATAAGATGGAGTACAACTACAACGCCAC
CAATGTGTACATCGTGGCCGACAAGGCCAGGAATGGCATCAAGGTGAACTTCAAGGTCCGCCACAACATC
AAGGATGGCAGCGTGCAGCTGGCCGACCACTACCAGCAGAATACCCCCATCGGCGATGGCCCTGTGCTGC
TGCCCGATAACCACTACCTGTCCACCCAGAGCGCCCTGTCCAAGGACCCCAACGAGAAGCGCGATCACAT
GATCTACCTCGAGTTCGTGACCGCCGCCGCCATCACCCACGGCATGGATGAGCTGTACAAGTAAAGCGGC
CGCGACTCTAGATCATAATCAGCCATACCACATT
