>Addgene plasmid #57248 | PS-CFP2-Talin-N-22 | addgene partial sequence | sequence record 147175 | CMV-F 5'-CGCAAATGGGCGGTAGGCGTG-3'
CTGGTTTAGTGAACCGTCAGATCCGCTAGCGCTACCGGACTCAGATCTCGAGCTCAAGCTTCGAATTCTA
GCCACCATGGTTGCGCTTTCGCTGAAGATTAGCATTGGGAATGTGGTGAAGACGATGCAATTTGAGCCAT
CTACCATGGTGTACGACGCCTGCCGCATGATTCGTGAGCGGATCCCAGAGGCCCTGGCTGGCCCTCCCAA
CGACTTTGGGCTCTTTCTGTCAGATGATGACCCCAAAAAAGGCATCTGGCTAGAGGCTGGGAAAGCTTTG
GACTACTACATGCTCCGAAATGGGGACACCATGGAGTACAGAAAAAAGCAGAGACCCCTGAAGATACGGA
TGTTAGACGGAACGGTGAAGACTATCATGGTGGATGACTCCAAGACCGTCACAGACATGCTCATGACCAT
TTGTGCCCGAATTGGTATCACCAACCATGATGAGTATTCACTGGTTCGAGAGCTGATGGAAGAAAAGAAA
GATGAGGGGACAGGGACCCTGAGAAAAGACAAGACCCTACTGCGAGATGAAAAGAAGATGGAGAAGCTAA
AGCAGAAGTTGCACACAGACGATGAGTTGAACTGGCTGGACCATGGGCGGACACTGAGGGAACAGGGAGT
GGAAGAGCATGAGACGTTGCTGCTGCGGAGAAAGTTCTTCTACTCAGACCAGAATGTGGATTCCCGAGAC
CCTGTACAGCTGAACCTTCTCTATGTGCAGGCACGAGATGACATCCTGAATGGCTCCCATCCTGTCTCCT
TTGACAAGGCCTGTGAATTTGCAGGCTTCC
