>Addgene plasmid #57248 | PS-CFP2-Talin-N-22 | addgene partial sequence | sequence record 147806 | SV40pA-R 5'-GAAATTTGTGATGCTATTGC-3'
TTAACAACAACAATTGCATTCATTTTATGTTTCAGGTTCAGGGGGAGGTGTGGGAGGTTTTTTAAAGCAA
GTAAAACCTCTACAAATGTGGTATGGCTGATTATGATCTAGAGTCGCGGCCGCTTTACTTGTACAGCTCA
TCCATGCCGTGGGTGATGGCGGCGGCGGTCACGAACTCGAGGTAGATCATGTGATCGCGCTTCTCGTTGG
GGTCCTTGGACAGGGCGCTCTGGGTGGACAGGTAGTGGTTATCGGGCAGCAGCACAGGGCCATCGCCGAT
GGGGGTATTCTGCTGGTAGTGGTCGGCCAGCTGCACGCTGCCATCCTTGATGTTGTGGCGGACCTTGAAG
TTCACCTTGATGCCATTCCTGGCCTTGTCGGCCACGATGTACACATTGGTGGCGTTGTAGTTGTACTCCA
TCTTATTGCCCAGGATGTTGCCATCCTCCTTGAAATCAGTGCCGGTCAGCTCGATGCGACTCACCAGGGT
ATCGCCCTCGAACTTCACCTCGGCGCGCGTCTTGTAGTTGCCGTCATCCTCGAAGAAGATGGTGCGCTCC
TGGATGTAGCCCTCAGGCATGGCGCTCTTGAAGAAGTCGTGCTGCTTCATGTGATCGGGGTAGCGTGAGA
AGCACTGCACGCCGTAGCTCAGGGTGGCCACCAGGGTGGGCCAGGGCACAGGCAGCTTGCCGGTGGTGCA
GATGAACTTCAGGGTCAGCTTGCCGTAGGTGGCATCGCCCTCGCCCTCGCCGCTCACGCTGAACTTGTGG
CCATTCACATCGCCATTCAGCTCGATCAGGATGGGCACGATGCCGGTGAACAGCTCGGCGCCCTTGCTCA
TGGTGGCGAC
