[The description below was written by a language model from this plasmid's Addgene catalogue record.]
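Description:
PS-CFP2-Talin-N-22 is a mammalian expression plasmid built on the PS-CFP2-N1 backbone (about 4.75 kb without insert), an N1-style fusion vector in which a gene of interest is cloned upstream of the fluorescent protein coding sequence. It is maintained as a high-copy plasmid in E. coli under kanamycin selection, and it carries a neomycin resistance marker that allows G418 selection of transfected mammalian cells. No feature table accompanies the record, so the origins of replication and the promoters driving the resistance marker are not explicitly stated. A polyadenylation signal of SV40 origin downstream of the fusion is implied by the listed sequencing primer.

The payload is mouse talin, expressed from the CMV promoter and fused at its C terminus to PS-CFP2. The "N-22" in the name may refer to the fusion orientation and a linker, but the record does not define it. PS-CFP2 is a photoswitchable cyan fluorescent protein. The paired spectral values in the record (excitation 400/490 nm, emission 468/511 nm) correspond to its initial cyan state and its green state after photoconversion. Talin is a cytoskeletal adaptor that links integrins to actin, and the fusion is recorded as localizing to focal adhesions. An H385N mutation is listed for the insert. The depositor comment, however, attributes this mutation to "TBRII" rather than to talin, so it is unclear from the record which protein the substitution belongs to.

The construct is suited to live-cell imaging of focal adhesions. Photoswitching a selected pool of talin molecules allows tracking of protein turnover and movement within these structures.
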