Addgene plasmid #57248: PS-CFP2-Talin-N-22
Purpose: Localization: Focal Adhesions, Excitation: 400 / 490, Emission: 468 / 511
Depositing lab: Michael Davidson. Depositing organization: Florida State University, Tallahassee.
Backbone
  Vector backbone: PS-CFP2-N1
  Backbone size w/o insert (bp): 4750
  Vector type: Mammalian Expression
  Selectable markers: Neomycin (select with G418)
Growth in bacteria
  Bacterial resistance: Kanamycin, 50 μg/mL
  Growth temperature: 37°C
  Growth strain: DH5alpha
  Copy number: High Copy
Gene/Insert
  Gene/Insert name: Talin (alt name: NM_011602.5)
  Species: M. musculus (mouse)
  Mutation: H385N
  Promoter: CMV
  Tag / fusion protein: PS-CFP2 (C terminal on backbone)
  Cloning method: Unknown
  Sequencing primers: 5′ CMV-F; 3′ SV40pA-R
Terms and licenses: Academic/Nonprofit Terms; Industry Terms
Depositor comments: TBRII contains the H385N mutation . Excitation = 400 / 490; Emission = 468 / 511
How to cite: PS-CFP2-Talin-N-22 was a gift from Michael Davidson (Addgene plasmid # 57248 ; http://n2t.net/addgene:57248 ; RRID:Addgene_57248)
